Addgene plasmid #157719: pcDNA5-FRT-TO-Nsp14-HF
Purpose: mammalian expression of C-terminally His8-Flag tagged SARS-CoV-2 Nsp14 under control of a tetracycline-inducible promoter
Depositing lab: David Tollervey. Depositing organization: University of Edinburgh. Publication: Integrative vectors for regulated expression of SARS-CoV-2 proteins implicated in RNA metabolism. Bresson S, Robertson N, Sani E, Turowski TW, Shchepachev V, Kompauerova M, Spanos C, Helwak A, Tollervey D. Wellcome Open Res. 2020 Nov 3;5:261. doi: 10.12688/wellcomeopenres.16322.1. eCollection 2020. PubMed 33313418.
Backbone
  Vector backbone: pcDNA5-FRT-TO
  Backbone manufacturer: Thermo Fisher
  Vector type: Mammalian Expression
  Selectable markers: Hygromycin
Growth in bacteria
  Bacterial resistance: Ampicillin, 100 μg/mL
  Growth temperature: 37°C
  Growth strain: DH5alpha
  Copy number: High Copy
Gene/Insert
  Gene/Insert name: Nsp14-HF
  Species: SARS-CoV-2
  Mutation: codon optimized
  Entrez Gene: ORF1ab (a.k.a. GU280_gp01)
  Tag / fusion protein: His8-Flag (C terminal on backbone)
  Cloning method: Restriction Enzyme; 5′ cloning site Unknown (unknown if destroyed); 3′ cloning site Unknown (unknown if destroyed)
Resource information
  A portion of this plasmid was derived from a plasmid made by: IDT
Terms and licenses: Academic/Nonprofit Terms; Industry Terms
How to cite: pcDNA5-FRT-TO-Nsp14-HF was a gift from David Tollervey (Addgene plasmid # 157719 ; http://n2t.net/addgene:157719 ; RRID:Addgene_157719)
