[The description below was written by a language model from this plasmid's Addgene catalogue record and pLannotate feature annotations shown in this document.]
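Description:
pcDNA5-FRT-TO-Nsp14-HF is a mammalian expression plasmid built on the commercial pcDNA5-FRT-TO backbone and designed for tetracycline-regulated production of SARS-CoV-2 Nsp14. In bacteria it is maintained as a high-copy plasmid through a ColE1/pUC-type origin and selected with ampicillin via the β-lactamase gene. A partial f1 origin and remnants of lac regulatory sequence are also annotated in the backbone.

The expression cassette consists of the CMV immediate early enhancer and promoter followed directly by short tet operator-like elements. This arrangement keeps transcription repressed in cells that express the Tet repressor and allows induction when tetracycline or doxycycline is added. Downstream lies a codon-optimized open reading frame of about 1.6 kb matching a segment of the ORF1ab polyprotein. The automated annotation carries the generic polyprotein description, which mentions 2'-O-methyltransferase activity, but the catalogue record identifies the insert as Nsp14. The protein carries a C-terminal His8-Flag tag, which is not annotated separately in the feature table, and the transcript ends at a bGH polyadenylation signal. The cloning sites used are not recorded.

An FRT site sits immediately upstream of a hygromycin resistance coding sequence that has an SV40 polyadenylation signal but no full promoter of its own; only a small SV40 promoter fragment is annotated nearby. In this kind of design, FLP-mediated recombination into a host cell line carrying a genomic FRT site places the marker behind a resident promoter, so hygromycin resistance reports correct single-copy integration. The plasmid belongs to a set of integrative vectors for regulated expression of SARS-CoV-2 proteins implicated in RNA metabolism, and the tandem tag suits affinity purification and detection.
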