Features (pLannotate 1.2.2; 21 found; start..end, strand, type, name):
    135..514     +  enhancer       CMV enhancer: human cytomegalovirus immediate early enhancer
    515..718     +  promoter       CMV promoter: human cytomegalovirus (CMV) immediate early promoter
    720..739     +  promoter       PLtetO-1 promoter (fragment): modified phage lambda PL promoter with tet operator sites (Lutz and Bujard, 1997)
    741..760     +  promoter       PLtetO-1 promoter (fragment): modified phage lambda PL promoter with tet operator sites (Lutz and Bujard, 1997)
    768..801     +  promoter       TRE3GV promoter (fragment): 3rd-generation Tet-responsive promoter that can be activated by binding of Tet-On® 3G, optimized for retroviral and lentiviral vectors
    908..2491    +  CDS            rep (fragment): R1AB_SARS2 - Experimental evidence at protein level: Swiss-Prot protein existence level 1. [2'-O-methyltransferase]: Methyltransferase that mediates mRNA cap 2'-O-ribose methylation to the 5'-cap structure of viral mRNAs. N7-methyl guanosine cap is a prerequisite for binding of nsp16. Therefore plays an essential role in viral mRNAs cap methylation which is essential to evade immune system. From Severe acute respiratory syndrome coronavirus 2 (2019-nCoV) (SARS-CoV-2).
   2607..2831    +  polyA_signal   bGH poly(A) signal: bovine growth hormone polyadenylation signal
   2835..2856    +  promoter       SV40 promoter (fragment): SV40 enhancer and early promoter
   2877..3110    +  rep_origin     f1 ori (fragment) (sequence partly withheld): f1 bacteriophage origin of replication; arrow indicates direction of (+) strand synthesis
   3115..3162    +  protein_bind   FRT: FLP-mediated recombination occurs in the 8-bp core sequence TCTAGAAA (Turan and Bode, 2011). FLP recombinase from the Saccharomyces cerevisiae 2μ plasmid
   3170..4192    +  CDS            HygR: aminoglycoside phosphotransferase from E. coli; aph(4)-Ia; confers resistance to hygromycin
   4202..4327    +  CDS            ble (fragment): BLE_KLEPN - Experimental evidence at protein level: Swiss-Prot protein existence level 1. Binding protein with a strong affinity to the bleomycin family of antibiotics. Binds to CL990; an antimitotic-antibiotic compound. From Klebsiella pneumoniae.
   4322..4443    +  polyA_signal   SV40 poly(A) signal: SV40 polyadenylation signal
   4516..4532    -  protein_bind   lac operator: The lac repressor binds to the lac operator to inhibit transcription in E. coli. This inhibition can be relieved by adding lactose or isopropyl-β-D-thiogalactopyranoside (IPTG). lac repressor encoded by lacI
   4540..4570    -  promoter       lac promoter: promoter for the E. coli lac operon
   4585..4606    -  protein_bind   CAP binding site: CAP binding activates transcription in the presence of cAMP. E. coli catabolite activator protein
   4619..4711    -  CDS            lacI (fragment): lac repressor; lacI; The lac repressor binds to the lac operator to inhibit transcription in E. coli. This inhibition can be relieved by adding lactose or isopropyl-β-D-thiogalactopyranoside (IPTG).
   4894..5482    -  rep_origin     ori: high-copy-number ColE1/pMB1/pBR322/pUC origin of replication
   5653..6513    -  CDS            AmpR: β-lactamase; bla; confers resistance to ampicillin, carbenicillin, and related antibiotics
   6514..6618    -  promoter       AmpR promoter: bla
   6677..6729    -  misc_feature   bom (fragment): basis of mobility region from pBR322
>Addgene plasmid #157719 | pcDNA5-FRT-TO-Nsp14-HF | addgene full sequence | sequence record 307915 | Addgene NGS Result
GGAGGTCGCTGAGTAGTGCGCGAGCAAAATTTAAGCTACAACAAGGCAAGGCTTGACCGACAATTGCATG
AAGAATCTGCTTAGGGTTAGGCGTTTTGCGCTGCTTCGCGATGTACGGGCCAGATATACGCGTTGACATT
GATTATTGACTAGTTATTAATAGTAATCAATTACGGGGTCATTAGTTCATAGCCCATATATGGAGTTCCG
CGTTACATAACTTACGGTAAATGGCCCGCCTGGCTGACCGCCCAACGACCCCCGCCCATTGACGTCAATA
ATGACGTATGTTCCCATAGTAACGCCAATAGGGACTTTCCATTGACGTCAATGGGTGGAGTATTTACGGT
AAACTGCCCACTTGGCAGTACATCAAGTGTATCATATGCCAAGTACGCCCCCTATTGACGTCAATGACGG
TAAATGGCCCGCCTGGCATTATGCCCAGTACATGACCTTATGGGACTTTCCTACTTGGCAGTACATCTAC
GTATTAGTCATCGCTATTACCATGGTGATGCGGTTTTGGCAGTACATCAATGGGCGTGGATAGCGGTTTG
ACTCACGGGGATTTCCAAGTCTCCACCCCATTGACGTCAATGGGAGTTTGTTTTGGCACCAAAATCAACG
GGACTTTCCAAAATGTCGTAACAACTCCGCCCCATTGACGCAAATGGGCGGTAGGCGTGTACGGTGGGAG
GTCTATATAAGCAGAGCTCTCCCTATCAGTGATAGAGATCTCCCTATCAGTGATAGAGATCGTCGACGAG
CTCGTTTAGTGAACCGTCAGATCGCCTGGAGACGCCATCCACGCTGTTTTGACCTCCATAGAAGACACCG
GGACCGATCCAGCCTCCGGACTCTAGCGTTTAAACTTAAGCTTGGTACCGAGCTCGGATCCGGGATGGCT
GAAAATGTGACTGGTCTCTTCAAAGATTGCTCCAAGGTGATTACGGGCCTGCATCCCACCCAGGCCCCCA
CACATCTTTCAGTAGACACGAAATTTAAAACTGAAGGTCTTTGTGTTGACATCCCTGGCATTCCGAAGGA
TATGACTTATCGCCGGCTTATCTCCATGATGGGGTTTAAGATGAATTACCAGGTCAACGGGTACCCAAAC
ATGTTCATCACACGAGAGGAGGCAATTCGGCACGTTAGAGCATGGATTGGTTTTGACGTTGAGGGATGCC
ACGCCACTCGAGAGGCGGTCGGGACCAACTTGCCACTCCAGTTGGGCTTCTCCACCGGCGTCAATCTGGT
CGCAGTACCCACAGGTTACGTGGACACGCCCAATAACACAGACTTTTCAAGAGTAAGCGCTAAACCCCCA
CCCGGAGATCAGTTCAAACACTTGATACCCCTGATGTACAAAGGTCTTCCCTGGAACGTTGTCCGAATCA
AAATCGTCCAGATGCTCTCTGATACGCTCAAGAACCTGAGCGATCGAGTCGTTTTCGTACTCTGGGCGCA
TGGTTTCGAGCTGACCTCCATGAAGTACTTCGTAAAAATAGGGCCTGAGAGAACATGCTGTCTGTGTGAT
CGAAGAGCTACCTGTTTTAGCACCGCTTCCGATACATATGCTTGCTGGCATCATTCAATAGGTTTCGATT
ACGTATACAACCCATTCATGATCGATGTGCAGCAGTGGGGGTTCACTGGGAACCTGCAATCAAACCACGA
TCTGTATTGTCAAGTACACGGTAATGCGCACGTCGCTTCATGTGATGCCATCATGACGCGGTGCCTGGCA
GTACATGAGTGCTTTGTAAAGAGGGTTGATTGGACGATAGAGTATCCTATTATCGGAGACGAACTCAAAA
TAAATGCTGCCTGCCGCAAAGTTCAGCATATGGTTGTAAAAGCGGCCCTTCTCGCGGATAAATTTCCGGT
TTTGCATGACATCGGAAATCCGAAAGCAATAAAGTGCGTCCCGCAGGCAGACGTGGAATGGAAATTTTAT
GATGCACAACCTTGCAGTGATAAGGCCTATAAAATTGAAGAACTGTTCTACAGCTACGCCACCCACTCTG
ATAAGTTCACAGACGGAGTCTGTCTTTTTTGGAATTGTAACGTCGATCGGTATCCAGCTAATTCTATTGT
CTGTCGATTTGACACGAGGGTTTTGTCAAACCTGAACCTTCCAGGATGTGATGGAGGTTCTTTGTACGTC
AATAAACACGCATTCCACACGCCCGCCTTTGATAAATCTGCATTCGTAAATCTCAAGCAGCTTCCCTTCT
TTTACTACAGTGATTCCCCATGTGAATCACATGGCAAGCAAGTTGTCAGCGATATAGACTATGTGCCCCT
TAAGTCTGCAACCTGCATCACGCGCTGTAATTTGGGAGGTGCAGTCTGTCGGCATCATGCGAATGAGTAT
AGGCTTTATCTCGACGCGTACAACATGATGATTTCAGCGGGGTTTTCATTGTGGGTATATAAGCAATTCG
ACACTTATAACTTGTGGAACACATTTACGCGCCTCCAGGCATCGGGCGGACATCACCACCATCATCACCA
TCACGCCGCAGCCGCAGATTATAAAGATGACGATGACAAGTAGCTCGAGTCTAGAGGGCCCGTTTAAACC
CGCTGATCAGCCTCGACTGTGCCTTCTAGTTGCCAGCCATCTGTTGTTTGCCCCTCCCCCGTGCCTTCCT
TGACCCTGGAAGGTGCCACTCCCACTGTCCTTTCCTAATAAAATGAGGAAATTGCATCGCATTGTCTGAG
TAGGTGTCATTCTATTCTGGGGGGTGGGGTGGGGCAGGACAGCAAGGGGGAGGATTGGGAAGACAATAGC
AGGCATGCTGGGGATGCGGTGGGCTCTATGGCTTCTGAGGCGGAAAGAACCAGCTGGGGCTCTAGGGGGT
ATCCCC
[124 nt withheld, positions 2877-3000]
C
[91 nt withheld, positions 3002-3092]
AGGGTGATGGTTCACGTACCTAGAAGTTCCTATTCCGAAGTTCCTATTCTCTAGAAAGTATAGGAACTTC
CTTGGCCAAAAAGCCTGAACTCACCGCGACGTCTGTCGAGAAGTTTCTGATCGAAAAGTTCGACAGCGTC
TCCGACCTGATGCAGCTCTCGGAGGGCGAAGAATCTCGTGCTTTCAGCTTCGATGTAGGAGGGCGTGGAT
ATGTCCTGCGGGTAAATAGCTGCGCCGATGGTTTCTACAAAGATCGTTATGTTTATCGGCACTTTGCATC
GGCCGCGCTCCCGATTCCGGAAGTGCTTGACATTGGGGAATTCAGCGAGAGCCTGACCTATTGCATCTCC
CGCCGTGCACAGGGTGTCACGTTGCAAGACCTGCCTGAAACCGAACTGCCCGCTGTTCTGCAGCCGGTCG
CGGAGGCCATGGATGCGATCGCTGCGGCCGATCTTAGCCAGACGAGCGGGTTCGGCCCATTCGGACCGCA
AGGAATCGGTCAATACACTACATGGCGTGATTTCATATGCGCGATTGCTGATCCCCATGTGTATCACTGG
CAAACTGTGATGGACGACACCGTCAGTGCGTCCGTCGCGCAGGCTCTCGATGAGCTGATGCTTTGGGCCG
AGGACTGCCCCGAAGTCCGGCACCTCGTGCACGCGGATTTCGGCTCCAACAATGTCCTGACGGACAATGG
CCGCATAACAGCGGTCATTGACTGGAGCGAGGCGATGTTCGGGGATTCCCAATACGAGGTCGCCAACATC
TTCTTCTGGAGGCCGTGGTTGGCTTGTATGGAGCAGCAGACGCGCTACTTCGAGCGGAGGCATCCGGAGC
TTGCAGGATCGCCGCGGCTCCGGGCGTATATGCTCCGCATTGGTCTTGACCAACTCTATCAGAGCTTGGT
TGACGGCAATTTCGATGATGCAGCTTGGGCGCAGGGTCGATGCGACGCAATCGTCCGATCCGGAGCCGGG
ACTGTCGGGCGTACACAAATCGCCCGCAGAAGCGCGGCCGTCTGGACCGATGGCTGTGTAGAAGTACTCG
CCGATAGTGGAAACCGACGCCCCAGCACTCGTCCGAGGGCAAAGGAATAGCACGTACTACGAGATTTCGA
TTCCACCGCCGCCTTCTATGAAAGGTTGGGCTTCGGAATCGTTTTCCGGGACGCCGGCTGGATGATCCTC
CAGCGCGGGGATCTCATGCTGGAGTTCTTCGCCCACCCCAACTTGTTTATTGCAGCTTATAATGGTTACA
AATAAAGCAATAGCATCACAAATTTCACAAATAAAGCATTTTTTTCACTGCATTCTAGTTGTGGTTTGTC
CAAACTCATCAATGTATCTTATCATGTCTGTATACCGTCGACCTCTAGCTAGAGCTTGGCGTAATCATGG
TCATAGCTGTTTCCTGTGTGAAATTGTTATCCGCTCACAATTCCACACAACATACGAGCCGGAAGCATAA
AGTGTAAAGCCTGGGGTGCCTAATGAGTGAGCTAACTCACATTAATTGCGTTGCGCTCACTGCCCGCTTT
CCAGTCGGGAAACCTGTCGTGCCAGCTGCATTAATGAATCGGCCAACGCGCGGGGAGAGGCGGTTTGCGT
ATTGGGCGCTCTTCCGCTTCCTCGCTCACTGACTCGCTGCGCTCGGTCGTTCGGCTGCGGCGAGCGGTAT
CAGCTCACTCAAAGGCGGTAATACGGTTATCCACAGAATCAGGGGATAACGCAGGAAAGAACATGTGAGC
AAAAGGCCAGCAAAAGGCCAGGAACCGTAAAAAGGCCGCGTTGCTGGCGTTTTTCCATAGGCTCCGCCCC
CCTGACGAGCATCACAAAAATCGACGCTCAAGTCAGAGGTGGCGAAACCCGACAGGACTATAAAGATACC
AGGCGTTTCCCCCTGGAAGCTCCCTCGTGCGCTCTCCTGTTCCGACCCTGCCGCTTACCGGATACCTGTC
CGCCTTTCTCCCTTCGGGAAGCGTGGCGCTTTCTCATAGCTCACGCTGTAGGTATCTCAGTTCGGTGTAG
GTCGTTCGCTCCAAGCTGGGCTGTGTGCACGAACCCCCCGTTCAGCCCGACCGCTGCGCCTTATCCGGTA
ACTATCGTCTTGAGTCCAACCCGGTAAGACACGACTTATCGCCACTGGCAGCAGCCACTGGTAACAGGAT
TAGCAGAGCGAGGTATGTAGGCGGTGCTACAGAGTTCTTGAAGTGGTGGCCTAACTACGGCTACACTAGA
AGAACAGTATTTGGTATCTGCGCTCTGCTGAAGCCAGTTACCTTCGGAAAAAGAGTTGGTAGCTCTTGAT
CCGGCAAACAAACCACCGCTGGTAGCGGTGGTTTTTTTGTTTGCAAGCAGCAGATTACGCGCAGAAAAAA
AGGATCTCAAGAAGATCCTTTGATCTTTTCTACGGGGTCTGACGCTCAGTGGAACGAAAACTCACGTTAA
GGGATTTTGGTCATGAGATTATCAAAAAGGATCTTCACCTAGATCCTTTTAAATTAAAAATGAAGTTTTA
AATCAATCTAAAGTATATATGAGTAAACTTGGTCTGACAGTTACCAATGCTTAATCAGTGAGGCACCTAT
CTCAGCGATCTGTCTATTTCGTTCATCCATAGTTGCCTGACTCCCCGTCGTGTAGATAACTACGATACGG
GAGGGCTTACCATCTGGCCCCAGTGCTGCAATGATACCGCGAGACCCACGCTCACCGGCTCCAGATTTAT
CAGCAATAAACCAGCCAGCCGGAAGGGCCGAGCGCAGAAGTGGTCCTGCAACTTTATCCGCCTCCATCCA
GTCTATTAATTGTTGCCGGGAAGCTAGAGTAAGTAGTTCGCCAGTTAATAGTTTGCGCAACGTTGTTGCC
ATTGCTACAGGCATCGTGGTGTCACGCTCGTCGTTTGGTATGGCTTCATTCAGCTCCGGTTCCCAACGAT
CAAGGCGAGTTACATGATCCCCCATGTTGTGCAAAAAAGCGGTTAGCTCCTTCGGTCCTCCGATCGTTGT
CAGAAGTAAGTTGGCCGCAGTGTTATCACTCATGGTTATGGCAGCACTGCATAATTCTCTTACTGTCATG
CCATCCGTAAGATGCTTTTCTGTGACTGGTGAGTACTCAACCAAGTCATTCTGAGAATAGTGTATGCGGC
GACCGAGTTGCTCTTGCCCGGCGTCAATACGGGATAATACCGCGCCACATAGCAGAACTTTAAAAGTGCT
CATCATTGGAAAACGTTCTTCGGGGCGAAAACTCTCAAGGATCTTACCGCTGTTGAGATCCAGTTCGATG
TAACCCACTCGTGCACCCAACTGATCTTCAGCATCTTTTACTTTCACCAGCGTTTCTGGGTGAGCAAAAA
CAGGAAGGCAAAATGCCGCAAAAAAGGGAATAAGGGCGACACGGAAATGTTGAATACTCATACTCTTCCT
TTTTCAATATTATTGAAGCATTTATCAGGGTTATTGTCTCATGAGCGGATACATATTTGAATGTATTTAG
AAAAATAAACAAATAGGGGTTCCGCGCACATTTCCCCGAAAAGTGCCACCTGACGTCGACGGATCGGGAG
ATCTCCCGATCCCCTATGGTGCACTCTCAGTACAATCTGCTCTGATGCCGCATAGTTAAGCCAGTATCTG
CTCCCTGCTTGTGTGTT
